>Addgene plasmid #55194 | YFP(159-238)-gamma-12 in pcDNAI/Amp | depositor full sequence | sequence record 115063 | YFP(159-238)-gamma-12 in pcDNAI/Amp sequence 5285 bps
GGCGTAATCTGCTGCTTGCAAACAAAAAAACCACCGCTACCAGCGGTGGTTTGTTTGCCGGATCAAGAGC
TACCAACTCTTTTTCCGAAGGTAACTGGCTTCAGCAGAGCGCAGATACCAAATACTGTCCTTCTAGTGTA
GCCGTAGTTAGGCCACCACTTCAAGAACTCTGTAGCACCGCCTACATACCTCGCTCTGCTAATCCTGTTA
CCAGTGGCTGCTGCCAGTGGCGATAAGTCGTGTCTTACCGGGTTGGACTCAAGACGATAGTTACCGGATA
AGGCGCAGCGGTCGGGCTGAACGGGGGGTTCGTGCACACAGCCCAGCTTGGAGCGAACGACCTACACCGA
ACTGAGATACCTACAGCGTGAGCATTGAGAAAGCGCCACGCTTCCCGAAGGGAGAAAGGCGGACAGGTAT
CCGGTAAGCGGCAGGGTCGGAACAGGAGAGCGCACGAGGGAGCTTCCAGGGGGAAACGCCTGGTATCTTT
ATAGTCCTGTCGGGTTTCGCCACCTCTGACTTGAGCGTCGATTTTTGTGATGCTCGTCAGGGGGGCGGAG
CCTATGGAAAAACGCCAGCAACGCAAGCTAGCTTCTAGCTAGAAATTGTAAACGTTAATATTTTGTTAAA
ATTCGCGTTAAATTTTTGTTAAATCAGCTCATTTTTTAACCAATAGGCCGAAATCGGCAAAATCCCTTAT
AAATCAAAAGAATAGCCCGAGATAGGGT
[37 nt withheld, positions 729-765]
AAAGAACGTGGACTCCAACGTCAAAGGGCGAAAAACCGTCTATCAGGGCGATGGCC
[115 nt withheld, positions 822-936]
G
[144 nt withheld, positions 938-1081]
ACCGTATAACGTGCTTTCCTCGTTG
[64 nt withheld, positions 1107-1170]
CTGGATTACCAAAGGGCCTCGTGATACGCCTATTTTTATAGGTTAATGTCATGATAATAATGGTTTCTTA
GACGTCAGGTGGCACTTTTCGGGGAAATGTGCGCGGAACCCCTATTTGTTTATTTTTCTAAATACATTCA
AATATGTATCCGCTCATGAGACAATAACCCTGATAAATGCTTCAATAATATTGAAAAAGGAAGAGTATGA
GTATTCAACATTTCCGTGTCGCCCTTATTCCCTTTTTTGCGGCATTTTGCCTTCCTGTTTTTGCTCACCC
AGAAACGCTGGTGAAAGTAAAAGATGCTGAAGATCAGTTGGGTGCACGAGTGGGTTACATCGAACTGGAT
CTCAACAGCGGTAAGATCCTTGAGAGTTTTCGCCCCGAAGAACGTTTTCCAATGATGAGCACTTTTAAAG
TTCTGCTATGTGGCGCGGTATTATCCCGTGTTGACGCCGGGCAAGAGCAACTCGGTCGCCGCATACACTA
TTCTCAGAATGACTTGGTTGAGTACTCACCAGTCACAGAAAAGCATCTTACGGATGGCATGACAGTAAGA
GAATTATGCAGTGCTGCCATAACCATGAGTGATAACACTGCGGCCAACTTACTTCTGACAACGATCGGAG
GACCGAAGGAGCTAACCGCTTTTTTGCACAACATGGGGGATCATGTAACTCGCCTTGATCGTTGGGAACC
GGAGCTGAATGAAGCCATACCAAACGACGAGCGTGACACCACGATGCCTGCAGCAATGGCAACAACGTTG
CGCAAACTATTAACTGGCGAACTACTTACTCTAGCTTCCCGGCAACAATTAATAGACTGGATGGAGGCGG
ATAAAGTTGCAGGACCACTTCTGCGCTCGGCCCTTCCGGCTGGCTGGTTTATTGCTGATAAATCTGGAGC
CGGTGAGCGTGGGTCTCGCGGTATCATTGCAGCACTGGGGCCAGATGGTAAGCCCTCCCGTATCGTAGTT
ATCTACACGACGGGGAGTCAGGCAACTATGGATGAACGAAATAGACAGATCGCTGAGATAGGTGCCTCAC
TGATTAAGCATTGGTAACTGTCAGACCAAGTTTACTCATATATACTTTAGATTGATTTAAAACTTCATTT
TTAATTTCTCTAGCGCGTTGACATTGATTATTGACTAGTTATTAATAGTAATCAATTACGGGGTCATTAG
TTCATAGCCCATATATGGAGTTCCGCGTTACATAACTTACGGTAAATGGCCCGCCTGGCTGACCGCCCAA
CGACCCCCGCCCATTGACGTCAATAATGACGTATGTTCCCATAGTAACGCCAATAGGGACTTTCCATTGA
CGTCAATGGGTGGACTATTTACGGTAAACTGCCCACTTGGCAGTACATCAAGTGTATCATATGCCAAGTA
CGCCCCCTATTGACGTCAATGACGGTAAATGGCCCGCCTGGCATTATGCCCAGTACATGACCTTATGGGA
CTTTCCTACTTGGCAGTACATCTACGTATTAGTCATCGCTATTACCATGGTGATGCGGTTTTGGCAGTAC
ATCAATGGGCGTGGATAGCGGTTTGACTCACGGGGATTTCCAAGTCTCCACCCCATTGACGTCAATGGGA
GTTTGTTTTGGCACCAAAATCAACGGGACTTTCCAAAATGTCGTAACAACTCCGCCCCATTGACGCAAAT
GGGCGGTAGGCGTGTACGGTGGGAGGTCTATATAAGCAGAGCTCTCTGGCTAACTAGAGAACCCACTGCT
TACTGGCTTATCGAAATTAATACGACTCACTATAGGGAGACCCAAGCTTGGTACCGAGCTCGGATCCGCC
ACCATGGGCAAGAACGGCATCAAGGTGAACTTCAAGATCCGCCACAACATCGAGGACGGCAGCGTGCAGC
TCGCCGACCACTACCAGCAGAACACCCCCATCGGCGACGGCCCCGTGCTGCTGCCCGACAACCACTACCT
GAGCTACCAGTCCGCCCTGAGCAAAGACCCCAACGAGAAGCGCGATCACATGGTCCTGCTGGAGTTCGTG
ACCGCCGCCGGGATCACTCTCGGCATGGACGAGCTGTACAAGAGATCCATGTCCAGCAAAACAGCAAGCA
CCAACAATATAGCCCAGGCAAGGAGAACTGTGCAGCAGTTAAGATTAGAAGCCTCCATTGAAAGAATAAA
GGTTTCGAAGGCATCAGCGGACCTCATGTCCTACTGTGAGGAACATGCCAGGAGTGACCCTTTGCTGATA
GGAATACCAACTTCAGAAAACCCTTTCAAGGATAAAAAAACTTGCATCATCTTATAGTGGAATAGAGAAA
CAGCTCCTCGCCTCTTCCCAACAACGCAGATCTATCACACTGGCGGCCGCTCGAGCATGCATCTAGAGGG
CCCTATTCTATAGTGTCACCTAAATGCTAGAGGATCTTTGTGAAGGAACCTTACTTCTGTGGTGTGACAT
AATTGGACAAACTACCTACAGAGATTTAAAGCTCTAAGGTAAATATAAAATTTTTAAGTGTATAATGTGT
TAAACTACTGATTCTAATTGTTTGTGTATTTTAGATTCCAACCTATGGAACTGATGAATGGGAGCAGTGG
TGGAATGCCTTTAATGAGGAAAACCTGTTTTGCTCAGAAGAAATGCCATCTAGTGATGATGAGGCTACTG
CTGACTCTCAACATTCTACTCCTCCAAAAAAGAAGAGAAAGGTAGAAGACCCCAAGGACTTTCCTTCAGA
ATTGCTAAGTTTTTTGAGTCATGCTGTGTTTAGTAATAGAACTCTTGCTTGCTTTGCTATTTACACCACA
AAGGAAAAAGCTGCACTGCTATACAAGAAAATTATGGAAAAATATTTGATGTATAGTGCCTTGACTAGAG
ATCATAATCAGCCATACCACATTTGTAGAGGTTTTACTTGCTTTAAAAAACCTCCCACACCTCCCCCTGA
ACCTGAAACATAAAATGAATGCAATTGTTGTTGTTAACTTGTTTATTGCAGCTTATAATGGTTACAAATA
AAGCAATAGCATCACAAATTTCACAAATAAAGCATTTTTTTCACTGCATTCTAGTTGTGGTTTGTCCAAA
CTCATCAATGTATCTTATCATGTCTGGATCATCCCGCCATGGTATCAACGCCATATTTCTATTTACAGTA
GGGACCTCTTCGTTGTGTAGGTACCGCTGTATTCCTAGGGAAATAGTAGAGGCACCTTGAACTGTCTGCA
TCAGCCATATAGCCCCCGCTGTTCGACTTACAAACACAGGCACAGTACTGACAAACCCATACACCTCCTC
TGAAATACCCATAGTTGCTAGGGCTGTCTCCGAACTCATTACACCCTCCAAAGTCAGAGCTGTAATTTCG
CCATCAAGGGCAGCGAGGGCTTCTCCAGATAAAATAGCTTCTGCCGAGAGTCCCGTAAGGGTAGACACTT
CAGCTAATCCCTCGATGAGGTCTACTAGAATAGTCAGTGCGGCTCCCATTTTGAAAATTCACTTACTTGA
TCAGCTTCAGAAGATGGCGGAGGGCCTCCAACACAGTAATTTTCCTCCCGACTCTTAAAATAGAAAATGT
CAAGTCAGTTAAGCAGGAAGTGGACTAACTGACGCAGCTGGCCGTGCGACATCCTCTTTTAATTAGTTGC
TAGGCAACGCCCTCCAGAGGGCGTGTGGTTTTGCAAGAGGAAGCAAAAGCCTCTCCACCCAGGCCTAGAA
TGTTTCCACCCAATCATTACTATGACAACAGCTGTTTTTTTTAGTATTAAGCAGAGGCCGGGGACCCCTG
GGCCCGCTTACTCTGGAGAAAAAGAAGAGAGGCATTGTAGAGGCTTCCAGAGGCAACTTGTCAAAACAGG
ACTGCTTCTATTTCTGTCACACTGTCTGGCCCTGTCACAAGGTCCAGCACCTCCATACCCCCTTTAATAA
GCAGTTTGGGAACGGGTGCGGGTCTTACTCCGCCCATCCCGCCCCTAACTCCGCCCAGTTCCGCCCATTC
TCCGCCCCATGGCTGACTAATTTTTTTTATTTATGCAGAGGCCGAGGCCGCCTCGGCCTCTGAGCTATTC
CAGAAGTAGTGAGGAGGCTTTTTTGGAGGCCTAGGCTTTTGCAAAAAGCTAATTC
Features (pLannotate 1.2.2; 21 found; start..end, strand, type, name):
      2..570     +  rep_origin     ori: high-copy-number ColE1/pMB1/pBR322/pUC origin of replication
    603..1061    -  rep_origin     f1 ori (sequence partly withheld): f1 bacteriophage origin of replication; arrow indicates direction of (+) strand synthesis
   1049..1170    -  CDS            M13 gene IV (fragment) (sequence partly withheld): pIV; IV; phage assembly
   1272..1376    +  promoter       AmpR promoter: bla
   1377..2237    +  CDS            AmpR: β-lactamase; bla; confers resistance to ampicillin, carbenicillin, and related antibiotics
   2310..2689    +  enhancer       CMV enhancer: human cytomegalovirus immediate early enhancer
   2690..2893    +  promoter       CMV promoter: human cytomegalovirus (CMV) immediate early promoter
   2889..2922    +  LTR            5' LTR (truncated) (fragment): truncated 5' long terminal repeat (LTR) from HIV-1
   2938..2956    +  promoter       T7 promoter: promoter for bacteriophage T7 RNA polymerase
   3000..3242    +  CDS            VC155: C-terminal fragment of mVenus for use in bimolecular fluorescence complementation (BiFC) (Kodama and Hu, 2010)
   3249..3464    +  CDS            GNG12: GBG12_HUMAN - Experimental evidence at protein level: Swiss-Prot protein existence level 1. Guanine nucleotide-binding proteins (G proteins) are involved as a modulator or transducer in various transmembrane signaling systems. The beta and gamma chains are required for the GTPase activity, for replacement of GDP by GTP, and for G protein-effector interaction. From Homo sapiens (Human).
   3557..3575    -  promoter       SP6 promoter: promoter for bacteriophage SP6 RNA polymerase
   3583..3657    +  CDS            small t antigen (fragment): SV40 (simian virus 40) small t antigen
   3659..3724    +  intron         small t intron: SV40 (simian virus 40) small t antigen intron
   3854..3874    +  CDS            SV40 NLS: nuclear localization signal of SV40 (simian virus 40) large T antigen
   3881..4015    +  CDS            LT_POVHA (fragment): Protein inferred from homology: Swiss-Prot protein existence level 3. Isoform large T antigen is a key early protein essential for both driving viral replication and inducing cellular transformation. Plays a role in viral genome replication by driving entry of quiescent cells into the cell cycle and by autoregulating the synthesis of viral early mRNA. Displays highly oncogenic activities by corrupting the host cellular checkpoint mechanisms that guard cell division and the transcription, replication, and repair of DNA. Participates in the modulation of cellular gene expression preceeding viral
   4040..4123    +  CDS            large T antigen (fragment): large T antigen from SV40 (simian virus 40)
   4146..4280    +  polyA_signal   SV40 poly(A) signal: SV40 polyadenylation signal
   4281..4649    -  CDS            VP2_POVMA (fragment): Experimental evidence at protein level: Swiss-Prot protein existence level 1. [Isoform VP3]: structural protein that resides within the core of the capsid surrounded by 72 VP1 pentamers. Following virus endocytosis and trafficking to the endoplasmic reticulum, VP2 and VP3 form oligomers and integrate into the endoplasmic reticulum membrane. Heterooligomer VP2-VP3 may create a viroporin for transporting the viral genome across the endoplasmic reticulum membrane to the cytoplasm. Nuclear entry of the viral DNA involves the selective exposure and importin recognition of VP2 or Vp3 nuclear localiz
   5017..5115    -  CDS            VP1_POVMP (fragment): Experimental evidence at protein level: Swiss-Prot protein existence level 1. Forms an icosahedral capsid with a T=7 symmetry and a 40 nm diameter. The capsid is composed of 72 pentamers linked to each other by disulfide bonds and associated with VP2 or VP3 proteins. Interacts with terminal alpha(2,3)-linked sialic acids on the cell surface to provide virion attachment to target cell. This attachment induces virion internalization predominantly through caveolin-mediated endocytosis. Once attached, the virion is internalized by caveolin- mediated endocytosis and traffics to the endoplasmic reti
   5126..5261    +  rep_origin     SV40 ori: SV40 origin of replication
