[The description below was written by a language model from this plasmid's Addgene catalogue record and pLannotate feature annotations shown in this document.]
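Description:
YFP(159-238)-gamma-12 in pcDNAI/Amp is a 5,285 bp mammalian expression plasmid built on the Invitrogen pcDNAI/Amp backbone, whose polylinker was modified by adding a BglII site 3' to the BamHI site. It is maintained in E. coli at high copy through a ColE1/pUC-type origin and selected with ampicillin via the bla gene. An f1 origin is also present, and an SV40 origin allows episomal replication in mammalian cells that supply large T antigen. The annotation also lists short fragments of polyomavirus and SV40 coding sequences (small t, large T, VP1, VP2) and a short HIV-1 LTR match. These appear to be backbone remnants, including the SV40 small t intron and poly(A) region, rather than functional genes.

The payload is a 474 bp fusion open reading frame driven by the human CMV immediate early enhancer and promoter and terminated by the SV40 small t intron and polyadenylation signal. It encodes the carboxyl-terminal fragment of YFP (residues 159-238, derived from pEYFP and annotated by similarity as a Venus C-terminal BiFC fragment), joined through an Arg-Ser linker to the amino terminus of human G protein gamma-12 (GNG12). T7 and SP6 promoters flank the insert and serve as sequencing primer sites.

The construct is one half of a bimolecular fluorescence complementation pair. Neither YFP fragment is expected to fluoresce on its own, but co-expression with an amino-terminal YFP fragment fused to an interacting Gbeta subunit brings the halves together and produces a fluorescent signal. This makes it possible to detect G protein beta-gamma dimer formation, and to compare subunit pairing preferences, in live cells.
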