Addgene plasmid #55194: YFP(159-238)-gamma-12 in pcDNAI/Amp
Purpose: A carboxyl-terminal YFP fragment was fused to Ggamma-12. When co-expressed with an amino-terminal YFP fragment fused to a Gbeta subunit with which it interacts, a fluorescent signal is produced.
Depositing lab: Catherine Berlot. Depositing organization: Geisinger Health Center. Publication: Analysis of G protein betagamma dimer formation in live cells using multicolor bimolecular fluorescence complementation demonstrates preferences of beta1 for particular gamma subunits. Mervine SM, Yost EA, Sabo JL, Hynes TR, Berlot CH. Mol Pharmacol. 2006 Jul;70(1):194-205. Epub 2006 Apr 26. 10.1124/mol.106.022616 PubMed 16641313.
Backbone
  Vector backbone: pcDNAI/Amp
  Backbone manufacturer: Invitrogen
  Backbone size w/o insert (bp): 4800
  Total vector size (bp): 5285
  Modifications to backbone: A BglII site was introduced to into the polylinker of pcDNAI/Amp 3' to the BamHI site.
  Vector type: Mammalian Expression
Growth in bacteria
  Bacterial resistance: Ampicillin, 100 μg/mL
  Growth temperature: 37°C
  Growth strain: DH10B
  Copy number: High Copy
Gene/Insert
  Gene/Insert name: YFP(159-238)-gamma-12 (alt name: GNG12)
  Species: H. sapiens (human); Aequorea victoria
  Insert size (bp): 474
  Mutation: Ggamma-12 was amplified by PCR, which added a BamHI site and a linker sequence (Arg-Ser) to the 5' end and a 3' BglII site. Cloning into the BglII site of YFP(159-238) destroyed the BamHI site.
  Entrez Gene: GNG12
  Promoter: CMV
  Tag / fusion protein: YFP(159-238) was fused to the amino terminus of Ggamma-12. (N terminal on insert)
  Cloning method: Restriction Enzyme; 5′ cloning site BamHI (not destroyed); 3′ cloning site BglII (not destroyed)
  Sequencing primers: 5′ T7; 3′ SP6
Resource information
  A portion of this plasmid was derived from a plasmid made by: pEYFP was purchased from Clontech. Gamma-12 cDNA was obtained from Janet Robishaw, Weis Center for Research, Geisinger Clinic, Danville, PA.
Terms and licenses: Academic/Nonprofit Terms; Industry Terms: Not Available to Industry
How to cite: YFP(159-238)-gamma-12 in pcDNAI/Amp was a gift from Catherine Berlot (Addgene plasmid # 55194 ; http://n2t.net/addgene:55194 ; RRID:Addgene_55194)
