>Addgene plasmid #55194 | YFP(159-238)-gamma-12 in pcDNAI/Amp | addgene partial sequence | sequence record 118929 | SP6 5'-ATTTAGGTGACACTATAG-3'
TGATAGATCTGCGTTGTTGGGAAGAGGCGAGGAGCTGTTTCTCTATTCCACTATAAGATGATGCAAGTTT
TTTTATCCTTGAAAGGGTTTTCTGAAGTTGGTATTCCTATCAGCAAAGGGTCACTCCTGGCATGTTCCTC
ACAGTAGGACATGAGGTCCGCTGATGCCTTCGAAACCTTTATTCTTTCAATGGAGGCTTCTAATCTTAAC
TGCTGCACAGTTCTCCTTGCCTGGGCTATATTGTTGGTGCTTGCTGTTTTGCTGGACATGGATCTCTTGT
ACAGCTCGTCCATGCCGAGAGTGATCCCGGCGGCGGTCACGAACTCCAGCAGGACCATGTGATCGCGCTT
CTCGTTGGGGTCTTTGCTCAGGGCGGACTGGTAGCTCAGGTAGTGGTTGTCGGGCAGCAGCACGGGGCCG
TCGCCGATGGGGGTGTTCTGCTGGTAGTGGTCGGCGAGCTGCACGCTGCCGTCCTCGATGTTGTGGCGGA
TCTTGAAGTTCACCTTGATGCCGTTCTTGCCCATGGTGGCGGATCCGAGCTCGGTACCAAGCTTGGGTCT
CCCTATAGTGAGTCGTATTAATTTCGATAAGCCAGTAAGCAGTGGGTTCTCTAGTTAGCCAGAGAGCTCT
GCTTATATAGACCTCCCACCGTACACGCCTACCGCCCATTTGCGTCAATGGGGCGGAGTTGTTACGACAT
TTTGGAAAGTCCCGTTGATTTTGGTGCCAAAACAAACTCCCATTGACGTCAATGGGGTGGAGACTTGGAA
ATCCCCGTGAGTCAAACCGCTATCCACGCCCATTGATGTACTGCCAAAACCG
